Addgene plasmid #142023: TFORF2307
Purpose: Lentiviral vector for overexpressing transcription factor ORFs with unique 24-bp barcodes. Barcodes facilitate identification of transcription factors in pooled screens.
Depositing lab: Feng Zhang. Depositing organization: Broad Institute. Publication: A transcription factor atlas of directed differentiation. Joung J, Ma S, Tay T, Geiger-Schuller KR, Kirchgatterer PC, Verdine VK, Guo B, Arias-Garcia MA, Allen WE, Singh A, Kuksenko O, Abudayyeh OO, Gootenberg JS, Fu Z, Macrae RK, Buenrostro JD, Regev A, Zhang F. Cell. 2023 Jan 5;186(1):209-229.e26. doi: 10.1016/j.cell.2022.11.026. PubMed 36608654.
Backbone
  Vector backbone: pLX_TRC317
  Backbone manufacturer: Broad Institute Genetic Perturbation Platform
  Backbone size w/o insert (bp): 8264
  Vector type: Mammalian Expression, Lentiviral
  Selectable markers: Puromycin
Growth in bacteria
  Bacterial resistance: Ampicillin, 100 μg/mL
  Growth temperature: 37°C
  Growth strain: NEB Stable
  Copy number: High Copy
Gene/Insert
  Gene/Insert name: ETV1
  Species: H. sapiens (human)
  Insert size (bp): 1466
  Entrez Gene: ETV1 (a.k.a. ER81)
  Promoter: EF1a
  Cloning method: Unknown
  Sequencing primers: 5′ GGGTGGAGACTGAAGTTAGGCCAG; 3′ CACATAGCGTAAAAGGAGCAACATAG
Terms and licenses: Academic/Nonprofit Terms; Industry Terms: Not Available to Industry
Depositor comments: NM_001163147,ENST00000405192 . The transcription factor ORF portion of this plasmid was synthesized by Genewiz. Please test multiple small colonies in case of plasmid recombination. To make this collection available in a timely manner, a portion of this collection was not fully sequenced by Addgene. If an Addgene verified full plasmid sequence is not available, please contact us prior to placing an order to request the full sequence.
How to cite: TFORF2307 was a gift from Feng Zhang (Addgene plasmid # 142023 ; http://n2t.net/addgene:142023 ; RRID:Addgene_142023)
