[The description below was written by a language model from this plasmid's Addgene catalogue record and pLannotate feature annotations shown in this document.]
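Description:
TFORF2307 is a third-generation-style, self-inactivating lentiviral expression plasmid built on the pLX_TRC317 backbone from the Broad Institute Genetic Perturbation Platform, carrying the human transcription factor ETV1 (also known as ER81). It is propagated in E. coli through a high-copy ColE1/pUC-type origin with ampicillin selection via β-lactamase. An f1 origin and remnants of a lacZα/lac promoter cloning region flanked by T3 and T7 promoters are also annotated in the bacterial portion. The depositor notes that the plasmid can recombine, which is a common concern for constructs with repeated LTRs.

The viral genome is transcribed from an RSV promoter fused to a truncated HIV-1 5' LTR, followed by the Ψ packaging signal, a gag fragment, the Rev response element and a cPPT/CTS, and it ends in a ΔU3 3' LTR with a downstream SV40 polyadenylation signal. Two expression units lie inside this genome. An SV40 early promoter/origin drives puromycin N-acetyltransferase for selection of transduced mammalian cells. A full EF-1α promoter drives the synthesized ETV1 ORF, which corresponds to a specific annotated transcript isoform according to the depositor comments. A WPRE downstream of the ORF enhances transcript stability and expression.

The catalogue states that each construct in this collection carries a unique 24-bp barcode. It is not annotated in the feature table, so its position cannot be stated from the record. A short U6 promoter fragment called between the ORF and the WPRE is probably a partial sequence match rather than a functional promoter. The plasmid belongs to a barcoded transcription factor ORF library. It is used for lentiviral overexpression and for identifying transcription factors in pooled screens, such as those for directed differentiation.
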