Features (pLannotate 1.2.2; 31 found; start..end, strand, type, name):
      5..231     +  promoter       RSV promoter: Rous sarcoma virus enhancer/promoter
    232..412     +  LTR            5' LTR (truncated): truncated 5' long terminal repeat (LTR) from HIV-1
    459..584     +  misc_feature   HIV-1 Ψ: packaging signal of human immunodeficiency virus type 1
    568..931     +  CDS            HIV-1 gag (fragment): gag protein from human immunodeficiency virus 1; gag
   1077..1310    +  misc_feature   RRE: The Rev response element (RRE) of HIV-1 allows for Rev-dependent mRNA export from the nucleus to the cytoplasm.
   1687..1713    +  CDS            Rev (fragment): human immunodeficiency virus 1 (HIV-1) Rev protein; rev; enhances nuclear export of unspliced and incompletely spliced viral mRNAs
   1720..1743    +  promoter       SV40 promoter (fragment): SV40 early promoter
   1744..1815    +  promoter       SV40 promoter (fragment): SV40 enhancer and early promoter
   1839..1974    +  rep_origin     SV40 ori: SV40 origin of replication
   2020..2616    +  CDS            PuroR (fragment): puromycin N-acetyltransferase; pac from Streptomyces; confers resistance to puromycin
   2665..2782    +  misc_feature   cPPT/CTS: central polypurine tract and central termination sequence of HIV-1
   2847..2913    +  CDS            small t antigen (fragment): SV40 (simian virus 40) small t antigen
   2920..4098    +  promoter       EF-1α promoter: strong constitutive promoter for human elongation factor EF-1α
   4115..5476    +  CDS            ETV1: ETV1_HUMAN - Also known as ER81. Experimental evidence at protein level: Swiss-Prot protein existence level 1. Transcriptional activator that binds to DNA sequences containing the consensus pentanucleotide 5'-CGGA[AT]-3'. From Homo sapiens (Human).
   5492..5545    +  promoter       U6 promoter (fragment): RNA polymerase III promoter for human U6 snRNA
   5587..6175    +  misc_feature   WPRE: woodchuck hepatitis virus posttranscriptional regulatory element
   6226..6245    +  misc_feature   cPPT/CTS (fragment): central polypurine tract and central termination sequence of HIV-1
   6247..6480    +  LTR            3' LTR (ΔU3): self-inactivating 3' long terminal repeat (LTR) from HIV-1
   6558..6679    +  polyA_signal   SV40 poly(A) signal: SV40 polyadenylation signal
   6719..6854    +  rep_origin     SV40 ori: SV40 origin of replication
   6875..6893    -  promoter       T7 promoter: promoter for bacteriophage T7 RNA polymerase
   6901..7056    +  CDS            lacZα (fragment): LacZα fragment of β-galactosidase; lacZ fragment
   7061..7489    +  rep_origin     f1 ori (sequence partly withheld): f1 bacteriophage origin of replication; arrow indicates direction of (+) strand synthesis
   7542..7646    +  promoter       AmpR promoter: bla
   7647..8507    +  CDS            AmpR: β-lactamase; bla; confers resistance to ampicillin, carbenicillin, and related antibiotics
   8678..9266    +  rep_origin     ori: high-copy-number ColE1/pMB1/pBR322/pUC origin of replication
   9449..9541    +  CDS            lacI (fragment): lac repressor; lacI; The lac repressor binds to the lac operator to inhibit transcription in E. coli. This inhibition can be relieved by adding lactose or isopropyl-β-D-thiogalactopyranoside (IPTG).
   9554..9575    +  protein_bind   CAP binding site: CAP binding activates transcription in the presence of cAMP. E. coli catabolite activator protein
   9590..9620    +  promoter       lac promoter: promoter for the E. coli lac operon
   9628..9644    +  protein_bind   lac operator: The lac repressor binds to the lac operator to inhibit transcription in E. coli. This inhibition can be relieved by adding lactose or isopropyl-β-D-thiogalactopyranoside (IPTG). lac repressor encoded by lacI
   9689..9707    +  promoter       T3 promoter: promoter for bacteriophage T3 RNA polymerase
>Addgene plasmid #142023 | TFORF2307 | addgene full sequence | sequence record 395935 | Addgene NGS Result
TTAATGTAGTCTTATGCAATACTCTTGTAGTCTTGCAACATGGTAACGATGAGTTAGCAACATGCCTTAC
AAGGAGAGAAAAAGCACCGTGCATGCCGATTGGTGGAAGTAAGGTGGTACGATCGTGCCTTATTAGGAAG
GCAACAGACGGGTCTGACATGGATTGGACGAACCACTGAATTGCCGCATTGCAGAGATATTGTATTTAAG
TGCCTAGCTCGATACATAAACGGGTCTCTCTGGTTAGACCAGATCTGAGCCTGGGAGCTCTCTGGCTAAC
TAGGGAACCCACTGCTTAAGCCTCAATAAAGCTTGCCTTGAGTGCTTCAAGTAGTGTGTGCCCGTCTGTT
GTGTGACTCTGGTAACTAGAGATCCCTCAGACCCTTTTAGTCAGTGTGGAAAATCTCTAGCAGTGGCGCC
CGAACAGGGACTTGAAAGCGAAAGGGAAACCAGAGGAGCTCTCTCGACGCAGGACTCGGCTTGCTGAAGC
GCGCACGGCAAGAGGCGAGGGGCGGCGACTGGTGAGTACGCCAAAAATTTTGACTAGCGGAGGCTAGAAG
GAGAGAGATGGGTGCGAGAGCGTCAGTATTAAGCGGGGGAGAATTAGATCGCGATGGGAAAAAATTCGGT
TAAGGCCAGGGGGAAAGAAAAAATATAAATTAAAACATATAGTATGGGCAAGCAGGGAGCTAGAACGATT
CGCAGTTAATCCTGGCCTGTTAGAAACATCAGAAGGCTGTAGACAAATACTGGGACAGCTACAACCATCC
CTTCAGACAGGATCAGAAGAACTTAGATCATTATATAATACAGTAGCAACCCTCTATTGTGTGCATCAAA
GGATAGAGATAAAAGACACCAAGGAAGCTTTAGACAAGATAGAGGAAGAGCAAAACAAAAGTAAGACCAC
CGCACAGCAAGCGGCCGCTGATCTTCAGACCTGGAGGAGGAGATATGAGGGACAATTGGAGAAGTGAATT
ATATAAATATAAAGTAGTAAAAATTGAACCATTAGGAGTAGCACCCACCAAGGCAAAGAGAAGAGTGGTG
CAGAGAGAAAAAAGAGCAGTGGGAATAGGAGCTTTGTTCCTTGGGTTCTTGGGAGCAGCAGGAAGCACTA
TGGGCGCAGCGTCAATGACGCTGACGGTACAGGCCAGACAATTATTGTCTGGTATAGTGCAGCAGCAGAA
CAATTTGCTGAGGGCTATTGAGGCGCAACAGCATCTGTTGCAACTCACAGTCTGGGGCATCAAGCAGCTC
CAGGCAAGAATCCTGGCTGTGGAAAGATACCTAAAGGATCAACAGCTCCTGGGGATTTGGGGTTGCTCTG
GAAAACTCATTTGCACCACTGCTGTGCCTTGGAATGCTAGTTGGAGTAATAAATCTCTGGAACAGATTTG
GAATCACACGACCTGGATGGAGTGGGACAGAGAAATTAACAATTACACAAGCTTAATACACTCCTTAATT
GAAGAATCGCAAAACCAGCAAGAAAAGAATGAACAAGAATTATTGGAATTAGATAAATGGGCAAGTTTGT
GGAATTGGTTTAACATAACAAATTGGCTGTGGTATATAAAATTATTCATAATGATAGTAGGAGGCTTGGT
AGGTTTAAGAATAGTTTTTGCTGTACTTTCTATAGTGAATAGAGTTAGGCAGGGATATTCACCATTATCG
TTTCAGACCCACCTCCCAACCCCGAGGGGACCCATGCATTGCATCTCAATTAGTCAGCAACCAGGTGTGG
AAAGTCCCCAGGCTCCCCAGCAGGCAGAAGTATGCAAAGCATGCGTCTCAATTAGTCAGCAACCATAGTC
CCGCCCCTAACTCCGCCCATCCCGCCCCTAACTCCGCCCAGTTCCGCCCATTCTCCGCCCCATGGCTGAC
TAATTTTTTTTATTTATGCAGAGGCCGAGGCCGCCTCGGCCTCTGAGCTATTCCAGAAGTAGTGAGGAGG
CTTTTTTGGAGGCCTAGGCTTTTGCAAAAAGCTTTCTAGAGGTACCACCGGAGCTTACCATGACCGAGTA
CAAGCCCACGGTGCGCCTCGCCACCCGCGACGACGTCCCCAGGGCCGTACGCACCCTCGCCGCCGCGTTC
GCCGACTACCCCGCCACGCGCCACACCGTCGATCCGGACCGCCACATCGAGCGGGTCACCGAGCTGCAAG
AACTCTTCCTCACGCGCGTCGGGCTCGACATCGGCAAGGTGTGGGTCGCGGACGACGGCGCCGCCGTGGC
GGTCTGGACCACGCCGGAGAGCGTCGAAGCGGGGGCGGTGTTCGCCGAGATCGGCCCGCGCATGGCCGAG
TTGAGCGGTTCCCGGCTGGCCGCGCAGCAACAGATGGAAGGCCTCCTGGCGCCGCACCGGCCCAAGGAGC
CCGCGTGGTTCCTGGCCACCGTCGGCGTCTCGCCCGACCACCAGGGCAAGGGTCTGGGCAGCGCCGTCGT
GCTCCCCGGAGTGGAGGCGGCCGAGCGCGCCGGGGTGCCCGCCTTCCTGGAGACCTCCGCGCCCCGCAAC
CTCCCCTTCTACGAGCGGCTCGGCTTCACCGTCACCGCCGACGTCGAGGTGCCCGAAGGACCGCGCACCT
GGTGCATGACCCGCAAGCCCGGTGCCAGTTAACGAATTCTAGATCTTGAGACAAATGGCAGTATTCATCC
ACAATTTTAAAAGAAAAGGGGGGATTGGGGGGTACAGTGCAGGGGAAAGAATAGTAGACATAATAGCAAC
AGACATACAAACTAAAGAATTACAAAAACAAATTACAAAAATTCAAAATTTTCGGGTTTATTACAGGGAC
AGCAGAGATCCACTTTGGCGCCGGCTCGAGGCCTGCAGGTGCAAAGATGGATAAAGTTTTAAACAGAGAG
GAATCTTTGCAGCTAATGGACCTTCTAGGTCTTGAAAGGAGTGGGAATTGGCTCCGGTGCCCGTCAGTGG
GCAGAGCGCACATCGCCCACAGTCCCCGAGAAGTTGGGGGGAGGGGTCGGCAATTGAACCGGTGCCTAGA
GAAGGTGGCGCGGGGTAAACTGGGAAAGTGATGTCGTGTACTGGCTCCGCCTTTTTCCCGAGGGTGGGGG
AGAACCGTATATAAGTGCAGTAGTCGCCGTGAACGTTCTTTTTCGCAACGGGTTTGCCGCCAGAACACAG
GTAAGTGCCGTGTGTGGTTCCCGCGGGCCTGGCCTCTTTACGGGTTATGGCCCTTGCGTGCCTTGAATTA
CTTCCACCTGGCTGCAGTACGTGATTCTTGATCCCGAGCTTCGGGTTGGAAGTGGGTGGGAGAGTTCGAG
GCCTTGCGCTTAAGGAGCCCCTTCGCCTCGTGCTTGAGTTGAGGCCTGGCCTGGGCGCTGGGGCCGCCGC
GTGCGAATCTGGTGGCACCTTCGCGCCTGTCTCGCTGCTTTCGATAAGTCTCTAGCCATTTAAAATTTTT
GATGACCTGCTGCGACGCTTTTTTTCTGGCAAGATAGTCTTGTAAATGCGGGCCAAGATCTGCACACTGG
TATTTCGGTTTTTGGGGCCGCGGGCGGCGACGGGGCCCGTGCGTCCCAGCGCACATGTTCGGCGAGGCGG
GGCCTGCGAGCGCGGCCACCGAGAATCGGACGGGGGTAGTCTCAAGCTGGCCGGCCTGCTCTGGTGCCTG
GCCTCGCGCCGCCGTGTATCGCCCCGCCCTGGGCGGCAAGGCTGGCCCGGTCGGCACCAGTTGCGTGAGC
GGAAAGATGGCCGCTTCCCGGCCCTGCTGCAGGGAGCTCAAAATGGAGGACGCGGCGCTCGGGAGAGCGG
GCGGGTGAGTCACCCACACAAAGGAAAAGGGCCTTTCCGTCCTCAGCCGTCGCTTCATGTGACTCCACGG
AGTACCGGGCGCCGTCCAGGCACCTCGATTAGTTCTCGAGCTTTTGGAGTACGTCGTCTTTAGGTTGGGG
GGAGGGGTTTTATGCGATGGAGTTTCCCCACACTGAGTGGGTGGAGACTGAAGTTAGGCCAGCTTGGCAC
TTGATGTAATTCTCCTTGGAATTTGCCCTTTTTGAGTTTGGATCTTGGTTCATTCTCAAGCCTCAGACAG
TGGTTCAAAGTTTTTTTCTTCCATTTCAGGTGTCGTGAGGCTAGCACCGCCACCATGGATGGATTTTATG
ACCAGCAAGTGCCTTACATGGTCACCAATAGTCAGCGTGGGAGAAATTGTAACGAGAAACCAACAAATGT
CAGGAAAAGAAAATTCATTAACAGAGATCTGGCTCATGATTCAGAAGAACTCTTTCAAGATCTAAGTCAA
TTACAGGAAACATGGCTTGCAGAAGCTCAGGTACCTGACAATGATGAGCAGTTTGTACCAGACTATCAGG
CTGAAAGTTTGGCTTTTCATGGCCTGCCACTGAAAATCAAGAAAGAACCCCACAGTCCATGTTCAGAAAT
CAGCTCTGCCTGCAGTCAAGAACAGCCCTTTAAATTCAGCTATGGAGAAAAGTGCCTGTACAATGTCAGT
GCCTATGATCAGAAGCCACAAGTGGGAATGAGGCCCTCCAACCCCCCCACACCATCCAGCACGCCAGTGT
CCCCACTGCATCATGCATCTCCAAACTCAACTCATACACCGAAACCTGACCGGGCCTTCCCAGCTCACCT
CCCTCCATCGCAGTCCATACCAGATAGCAGCTACCCCATGGACCACAGATTTCGCCGCCAGCTTTCTGAA
CCCTGTAACTCCTTTCCTCCTTTGCCGACGATGCCAAGGGAAGGACGTCCTATGTACCAACGCCAGATGT
CTGAGCCAAACATCCCCTTCCCACCACAAGGCTTTAAGCAGGAGTACCACGACCCAGTGTATGAACACAA
CACCATGGTTGGCAGTGCGGCCAGCCAAAGCTTTCCCCCTCCTCTGATGATTAAACAGGAACCCAGAGAT
TTTGCATATGACTCAGGCTGTATGTTTGAAAAGGGCCCCAGGCAGTTTTATGATGACACCTGTGTTGTCC
CAGAAAAATTCGATGGAGACATCAAACAAGAGCCAGGAATGTATCGGGAAGGACCCACATACCAACGGCG
AGGATCACTTCAGCTCTGGCAGTTTTTGGTAGCTCTTCTGGATGACCCTTCAAATTCTCATTTTATTGCC
TGGACTGGTCGAGGCATGGAATTTAAACTGATTGAGCCTGAAGAGGTGGCCCGACGTTGGGGCATTCAGA
AAAACAGGCCAGCTATGAACTATGATAAACTTAGCCGTTCACTCCGCTATTACTATGAGAAAGGAATTAT
GCAAAAGGTGGCTGGAGAGAGATATGTCTACAAGTTTGTGTGTGATCCAGAAGCCCTTTTCTCCATGGCC
TTTCCAGATAATCAGCGTCCACTGCTGAAGACAGACATGGAACGTCACATCAACGAGGAGGACACAGTGC
CTCTTTCTCACTTTGATGAGAGCATGGCCTACATGCCGGAAGGGGGCTGCTGCAACCCCCACCCCTACAA
CGAAGGCTACGTGTATTAGTAATGAACTAGTCCGTAACTTGAAAGTATTTCGATTTCTTGGCTTTATATA
TCTTGTGGAAAGGACGAACCACCGACATCTCAGTTCTCGTCACGCGTTAAGTCGACAATCAACCTCTGGA
TTACAAAATTTGTGAAAGATTGACTGGTATTCTTAACTATGTTGCTCCTTTTACGCTATGTGGATACGCT
GCTTTAATGCCTTTGTATCATGCTATTGCTTCCCGTATGGCTTTCATTTTCTCCTCCTTGTATAAATCCT
GGTTGCTGTCTCTTTATGAGGAGTTGTGGCCCGTTGTCAGGCAACGTGGCGTGGTGTGCACTGTGTTTGC
TGACGCAACCCCCACTGGTTGGGGCATTGCCACCACCTGTCAGCTCCTTTCCGGGACTTTCGCTTTCCCC
CTCCCTATTGCCACGGCGGAACTCATCGCCGCCTGCCTTGCCCGCTGCTGGACAGGGGCTCGGCTGTTGG
GCACTGACAATTCCGTGGTGTTGTCGGGGAAATCATCGTCCTTTCCTTGGCTGCTCGCCTGTGTTGCCAC
CTGGATTCTGCGCGGGACGTCCTTCTGCTACGTCCCTTCGGCCCTCAATCCAGCGGACCTTCCTTCCCGC
GGCCTGCTGCCGGCTCTGCGGCCTCTTCCGCGTCTTCGCCTTCGCCCTCAGACGAGTCGGATCTCCCTTT
GGGCCGCCTCCCCGCGTCGACTTTAAGACCAATGACTTACAAGGCAGCTGTAGATCTTAGCCACTTTTTA
AAAGAAAAGGGGGGACTGGAAGGGCTAATTCACTCCCAACGAAGACAAGATCTGCTTTTTGCTTGTACTG
GGTCTCTCTGGTTAGACCAGATCTGAGCCTGGGAGCTCTCTGGCTAACTAGGGAACCCACTGCTTAAGCC
TCAATAAAGCTTGCCTTGAGTGCTTCAAGTAGTGTGTGCCCGTCTGTTGTGTGACTCTGGTAACTAGAGA
TCCCTCAGACCCTTTTAGTCAGTGTGGAAAATCTCTAGCAGTACGTATAGTAGTTCATGTCATCTTATTA
TTCAGTATTTATAACTTGCAAAGAAATGAATATCAGAGAGTGAGAGGAACTTGTTTATTGCAGCTTATAA
TGGTTACAAATAAAGCAATAGCATCACAAATTTCACAAATAAAGCATTTTTTTCACTGCATTCTAGTTGT
GGTTTGTCCAAACTCATCAATGTATCTTATCATGTCTGGCTCTAGCTATCCCGCCCCTAACTCCGCCCAT
CCCGCCCCTAACTCCGCCCAGTTCCGCCCATTCTCCGCCCCATGGCTGACTAATTTTTTTTATTTATGCA
GAGGCCGAGGCCGCCTCGGCCTCTGAGCTATTCCAGAAGTAGTGAGGAGGCTTTTTTGGAGGCCTAGGGA
CGTACCCAATTCGCCCTATAGTGAGTCGTATTACGCGCGCTCACTGGCCGTCGTTTTACAACGTCGTGAC
TGGGAAAACCCTGGCGTTACCCAACTTAATCGCCTTGCAGCACATCCCCCTTTCGCCAGCTGGCGTAATA
GCGAAGAGGCCCGCACCGATCGCCCTTCCCAACAGTTGCGCAGCCTGAATGGCGAATGGG
[124 nt withheld, positions 7061-7184]
C
[91 nt withheld, positions 7186-7276]
A
[49 nt withheld, positions 7278-7326]
CCTTTGACGTTGGAGTCCACGTTCTTT
[37 nt withheld, positions 7354-7390]
ACCCTATCTCGGTCTATTCTTTTGATTTATAAGGGATTTTGCCGATTTCGGCCTATTGGTTAAAAAATGA
GCTGATTTAACAAAAATTTAACGCGAATTTTAACAAAATATTAACGCTTACAATTTAGGTGGCACTTTTC
GGGGAAATGTGCGCGGAACCCCTATTTGTTTATTTTTCTAAATACATTCAAATATGTATCCGCTCATGAG
ACAATAACCCTGATAAATGCTTCAATAATATTGAAAAAGGAAGAGTATGAGTATTCAACATTTCCGTGTC
GCCCTTATTCCCTTTTTTGCGGCATTTTGCCTTCCTGTTTTTGCTCACCCAGAAACGCTGGTGAAAGTAA
AAGATGCTGAAGATCAGTTGGGTGCACGAGTGGGTTACATCGAACTGGATCTCAACAGCGGTAAGATCCT
TGAGAGTTTTCGCCCCGAAGAACGTTTTCCAATGATGAGCACTTTTAAAGTTCTGCTATGTGGCGCGGTA
TTATCCCGTATTGACGCCGGGCAAGAGCAACTCGGTCGCCGCATACACTATTCTCAGAATGACTTGGTTG
AGTACTCACCAGTCACAGAAAAGCATCTTACGGATGGCATGACAGTAAGAGAATTATGCAGTGCTGCCAT
AACCATGAGTGATAACACTGCGGCCAACTTACTTCTGACAACGATCGGAGGACCGAAGGAGCTAACCGCT
TTTTTGCACAACATGGGGGATCATGTAACTCGCCTTGATCGTTGGGAACCGGAGCTGAATGAAGCCATAC
CAAACGACGAGCGTGACACCACGATGCCTGTAGCAATGGCAACAACGTTGCGCAAACTATTAACTGGCGA
ACTACTTACTCTAGCTTCCCGGCAACAATTAATAGACTGGATGGAGGCGGATAAAGTTGCAGGACCACTT
CTGCGCTCGGCCCTTCCGGCTGGCTGGTTTATTGCTGATAAATCTGGAGCCGGTGAGCGTGGGTCTCGCG
GTATCATTGCAGCACTGGGGCCAGATGGTAAGCCCTCCCGTATCGTAGTTATCTACACGACGGGGAGTCA
GGCAACTATGGATGAACGAAATAGACAGATCGCTGAGATAGGTGCCTCACTGATTAAGCATTGGTAACTG
TCAGACCAAGTTTACTCATATATACTTTAGATTGATTTAAAACTTCATTTTTAATTTAAAAGGATCTAGG
TGAAGATCCTTTTTGATAATCTCATGACCAAAATCCCTTAACGTGAGTTTTCGTTCCACTGAGCGTCAGA
CCCCGTAGAAAAGATCAAAGGATCTTCTTGAGATCCTTTTTTTCTGCGCGTAATCTGCTGCTTGCAAACA
AAAAAACCACCGCTACCAGCGGTGGTTTGTTTGCCGGATCAAGAGCTACCAACTCTTTTTCCGAAGGTAA
CTGGCTTCAGCAGAGCGCAGATACCAAATACTGTTCTTCTAGTGTAGCCGTAGTTAGGCCACCACTTCAA
GAACTCTGTAGCACCGCCTACATACCTCGCTCTGCTAATCCTGTTACCAGTGGCTGCTGCCAGTGGCGAT
AAGTCGTGTCTTACCGGGTTGGACTCAAGACGATAGTTACCGGATAAGGCGCAGCGGTCGGGCTGAACGG
GGGGTTCGTGCACACAGCCCAGCTTGGAGCGAACGACCTACACCGAACTGAGATACCTACAGCGTGAGCT
ATGAGAAAGCGCCACGCTTCCCGAAGGGAGAAAGGCGGACAGGTATCCGGTAAGCGGCAGGGTCGGAACA
GGAGAGCGCACGAGGGAGCTTCCAGGGGGAAACGCCTGGTATCTTTATAGTCCTGTCGGGTTTCGCCACC
TCTGACTTGAGCGTCGATTTTTGTGATGCTCGTCAGGGGGGCGGAGCCTATGGAAAAACGCCAGCAACGC
GGCCTTTTTACGGTTCCTGGCCTTTTGCTGGCCTTTTGCTCACATGTTCTTTCCTGCGTTATCCCCTGAT
TCTGTGGATAACCGTATTACCGCCTTTGAGTGAGCTGATACCGCTCGCCGCAGCCGAACGACCGAGCGCA
GCGAGTCAGTGAGCGAGGAAGCGGAAGAGCGCCCAATACGCAAACCGCCTCTCCCCGCGCGTTGGCCGAT
TCATTAATGCAGCTGGCACGACAGGTTTCCCGACTGGAAAGCGGGCAGTGAGCGCAACGCAATTAATGTG
AGTTAGCTCACTCATTAGGCACCCCAGGCTTTACACTTTATGCTTCCGGCTCGTATGTTGTGTGGAATTG
TGAGCGGATAACAATTTCACACAGGAAACAGCTATGACCATGATTACGCCAAGCGCGCAATTAACCCTCA
CTAAAGGGAACAAAAGCTGGAGCTGCAAGC
