>Addgene plasmid #142023 | TFORF2307 | depositor partial sequence | sequence record 278206 | Insert
ACCGCCACCATGGATGGATTTTATGACCAGCAAGTGCCTTACATGGTCACCAATAGTCAGCGTGGGAGAA
ATTGTAACGAGAAACCAACAAATGTCAGGAAAAGAAAATTCATTAACAGAGATCTGGCTCATGATTCAGA
AGAACTCTTTCAAGATCTAAGTCAATTACAGGAAACATGGCTTGCAGAAGCTCAGGTACCTGACAATGAT
GAGCAGTTTGTACCAGACTATCAGGCTGAAAGTTTGGCTTTTCATGGCCTGCCACTGAAAATCAAGAAAG
AACCCCACAGTCCATGTTCAGAAATCAGCTCTGCCTGCAGTCAAGAACAGCCCTTTAAATTCAGCTATGG
AGAAAAGTGCCTGTACAATGTCAGTGCCTATGATCAGAAGCCACAAGTGGGAATGAGGCCCTCCAACCCC
CCCACACCATCCAGCACGCCAGTGTCCCCACTGCATCATGCATCTCCAAACTCAACTCATACACCGAAAC
CTGACCGGGCCTTCCCAGCTCACCTCCCTCCATCGCAGTCCATACCAGATAGCAGCTACCCCATGGACCA
CAGATTTCGCCGCCAGCTTTCTGAACCCTGTAACTCCTTTCCTCCTTTGCCGACGATGCCAAGGGAAGGA
CGTCCTATGTACCAACGCCAGATGTCTGAGCCAAACATCCCCTTCCCACCACAAGGCTTTAAGCAGGAGT
ACCACGACCCAGTGTATGAACACAACACCATGGTTGGCAGTGCGGCCAGCCAAAGCTTTCCCCCTCCTCT
GATGATTAAACAGGAACCCAGAGATTTTGCATATGACTCAGGCTGTATGTTTGAAAAGGGCCCCAGGCAG
TTTTATGATGACACCTGTGTTGTCCCAGAAAAATTCGATGGAGACATCAAACAAGAGCCAGGAATGTATC
GGGAAGGACCCACATACCAACGGCGAGGATCACTTCAGCTCTGGCAGTTTTTGGTAGCTCTTCTGGATGA
CCCTTCAAATTCTCATTTTATTGCCTGGACTGGTCGAGGCATGGAATTTAAACTGATTGAGCCTGAAGAG
GTGGCCCGACGTTGGGGCATTCAGAAAAACAGGCCAGCTATGAACTATGATAAACTTAGCCGTTCACTCC
GCTATTACTATGAGAAAGGAATTATGCAAAAGGTGGCTGGAGAGAGATATGTCTACAAGTTTGTGTGTGA
TCCAGAAGCCCTTTTCTCCATGGCCTTTCCAGATAATCAGCGTCCACTGCTGAAGACAGACATGGAACGT
CACATCAACGAGGAGGACACAGTGCCTCTTTCTCACTTTGATGAGAGCATGGCCTACATGCCGGAAGGGG
GCTGCTGCAACCCCCACCCCTACAACGAAGGCTACGTGTATTAGTAATGAACTAGTCCGTAACTTGAAAG
TATTTCGATTTCTTGGCTTTATATATCTTGTGGAAAGGACGAACCACCGACATCTCAGTTCTCGTC
