>Addgene plasmid #142023 | TFORF2307 | depositor partial sequence | sequence record 278207 | Barcode
ACCACCGACATCTCAGTTCTCGTC
